>Addgene plasmid #203903 | pSB55 - pL0_CrGLK (CDS) | addgene full sequence | sequence record 404848 | Addgene NGS Result
GTGGCTCTTCAGTGGACGAAAGGGCCTCGTGATACGCCTATTTTTATAGGTTAATGTCATGATAATAATG
GTTTCTTAGACGTCAGGTGGCACTTTTCGGGGAAATGTGCGCGGAACCCCTATTTGTTTATTTTTCTAAA
TACATTCAAATATGTATCCGCTCATGAGACAATAACCCTGATAAATGCTTCAATAATATTGAAAAAGGAA
GAGTATGCGCTCACGCAACTGGTCCAGAACCTTGACCGAACGCAGCGGTGGTAACGGCGCAGTGGCGGTT
TTCATGGCTTGTTATGACTGTTTTTTTTTGGGGTACAGTCTATGCCTCGGGCATCCAAGCAGCAAGCGCG
TTACGCCGTGGGTCGATGTTTGATGTTATGGAGCAGCAACGATGTTACGCAGCAGGGCAGTCGCCCTAAA
ACAAAGTTAAACATCATGAGGGAAGCGGTGATCGCCGAAGTATCGACTCAACTATCAGAGGTAGTTGGCG
TCATCGAGCGCCATCTCGAACCGACGTTGCTGGCCGTACATTTGTACGGCTCCGCAGTGGATGGCGGCCT
GAAGCCACACAGCGATATTGATTTGCTGGTTACGGTGACCGTAAGGCTTGATGAAACAACGCGGCGAGCT
TTGATCAACGACCTTTTGGAAACTTCGGCTTCCCCTGGAGAGAGCGAGATTCTCCGCGCTGTAGAAGTCA
CCATTGTTGTGCACGACGACATCATTCCGTGGCGTTATCCAGCTAAGCGCGAACTGCAATTTGGAGAATG
GCAGCGCAATGACATTCTTGCAGGTATCTTCGAGCCAGCCACGATCGACATTGATCTGGCTATCTTGCTG
ACAAAAGCAAGAGAACATAGCGTTGCCTTGGTAGGTCCAGCGGCGGAGGAACTCTTTGATCCGGTTCCTG
AACAGGATCTATTTGAGGCGCTAAATGAAACCTTAACGCTATGGAACTCGCCGCCCGACTGGGCTGGCGA
TGAGCGAAATGTAGTGCTTACGTTGTCCCGCATTTGGTACAGCGCAGTAACCGGCAAAATCGCGCCGAAG
GATGTCGCTGCCGACTGGGCAATGGAGCGCCTGCCGGCCCAGTATCAGCCCGTCATACTTGAAGCTAGAC
AGGCTTATCTTGGACAAGAAGAAGATCGCTTGGCCTCGCGCGCAGATCAGTTGGAAGAATTTGTCCATTA
CGTAAAAGGCGAGATCACCAAGGTAGTCGGCAAATAACTGTCAGACCAAGTTTACTCATATATACTTTAG
ATTGATTTAAAACTTCATTTTTAATTTAAAAGGATCTAGGTGAAGATCCTTTTTGATAATCTCATGACCA
AAATCCCTTAACGTGAGTTTTCGTTCCACTGAGCGTCAGACCCCGTAGAAAAGATCAAAGGATCTTCTTG
AGATCCTTTTTTTCTGCGCGTAATCTGCTGCTTGCAAACAAAAAAACCACCGCTACCAGCGGTGGTTTGT
TTGCCGGATCAAGAGCTACCAACTCTTTTTCCGAAGGTAACTGGCTTCAGCAGAGCGCAGATACCAAATA
CTGTTCTTCTAGTGTAGCCGTAGTTAGGCCACCACTTCAAGAACTCTGTAGCACCGCCTACATACCTCGC
TCTGCTAATCCTGTTACCAGTGGCTGCTGCCAGTGGCGATAAGTCGTGTCTTACCGGGTTGGACTCAAGA
CGATAGTTACCGGATAAGGCGCAGCGGTCGGGCTGAACGGGGGGTTCGTGCACACAGCCCAGCTTGGAGC
GAACGACCTACACCGAACTGAGATACCTACAGCGTGAGCTATGAGAAAGCGCCACGCTTCCCGAAGGGAG
AAAGGCGGACAGGTATCCGGTAAGCGGCAGGGTCGGAACAGGAGAGCGCACGAGGGAGCTTCCAGGGGGA
AACGCCTGGTATCTTTATAGTCCTGTCGGGTTTCGCCACCTCTGACTTGAGCGTCGATTTTTGTGATGCT
CGTCAGGGGGGCGGAGCCTATGGAAAAACGCCAGCAACGCGGCCTTTTTACGGTTCCTGGCCTTTTGCTG
GCCTTTTGCTCACATGTTCTTTCCTGCGTTATCCCCTGATTCTGTGGATAACCGTATTACCGCCTTTGAG
TGAGCTGATACCGCTCGCCGCAGCCGAACGACCGAGCGCAGCGAGTCAGTGAGCGAGGAAGCGGAAGAGC
GCCCAATACGCAAACCGCCTCTCCCCGCGCGTTGGCCGATTCATTAATCACTCTGTGGTCTCAAATGCTT
GCTGTGTCACCATTGAGGAGCAATAATAATGAGAGAAAAAAGGAGATATGTGAAATTAGTAGTAGTACTA
GTTTTCCAGTTGTTGATGATTTTCCTGATTTTGGGGGAGCAAATTTGCTTGATAGCATTGATTTTGATGA
ACTTTTTGTTGGGATTAACGGTGAGGATGATGTTTTACCAGATTTGGAAATGGATCCTCATGATATTCTT
GCTGAATTCTCACTTACTGAATCATTATCACCATCTGTTTCTCTTGATCATCAACATCATGAACATTCTC
AAATTACCTCCTCAATTTCGGCGGCTGATTATGATAAACTAGTAGAATTAGAGGATAAGGCTAATTCATC
ATCCGCTTCAGACGACGTCGGTTCAGGCTCATCTACTTTAACTCAAGGAGAAGATGTTGTTAGCAAATCA
ACGGTTTTAAATCCATCTTCTAAAGAAGGTGATAAAGGAAGGAAGTCATCTTCTACTCAATCAAAGAATT
CTTCTGGGAAGAAGAAAGTGAAGGTGGATTGGACACCAGAGCTGCACAGAAGATTTGTACAAGCAGTGGA
GCAGCTAGGTGTGGATAAGGCAGTCCCTTCAAGAATTCTTGAACTTATGGGAATTGATTGTCTTACTCGC
CACAACATTGCTAGCCATCTTCAAAAATACAGATCCCACAGGAAACATTTGCTAGCAAGAGAAGCTGAGG
CAGCAAATTGGAGCCAGAGGCGGCAATTATACGGAGGCACTGCAGCAGCAGCAGGAGGAGGGAAGAGAGA
TGTAAATCCATGGCTTGCTCCAACCATGGGATTTCCTCCTCCCATGGCACCGGCGGCCGTCCCTCATTTT
AGACCCTTACATGTATGGGGTCACCCATCTGTCGACCAATCTTTAATGCACGTTTGGCCTAAACATTTAG
CTCCTCCGCCCCGACCACCAACATGGCCACCAACTCCAACACCAACACCAACACCACCACCACCACCGCC
AGATCCTAATTCCTTTTGGCATTCACCTCACCAACGTGTACCAAACCCTCTTACCCCAGGAACGCCTTGC
TTTCCGCCACCTTTAACACCAGCGAGATTTCCAACACCGCCGGTCCCCGGAATACCACCACCTCCAATGT
ACAAAGTAGACCCGGTCGCAGGCATGGGTGTGCCGGCACCTGCTACCGGACAAGCAGTACCCCATGCACC
TCCTCTTGACTTTCACCCCTCGACGGAGAGCGTAGATGCAGCTATCGGAGATGTTTTATCGAAACCCTGG
CTGCCACTTCCTCTTGGGCTGAAACCGCCGTCGATTGACAGTGTACTGGTGGAGCTACAGCGGCAAGGAA
TACCGAAAATTCCACCAGTTTGTACGTAAGCTTTGAGACCACGAA
Features (pLannotate 1.2.2; 8 found; start..end, strand, type, name):
    110..214     +  promoter       AmpR promoter: bla
    205..285     -  CDS            int (fragment): INT2_ECOLX - Protein inferred from homology: Swiss-Prot protein existence level 3. Putative integrase believed to be involved in the insertion of antibiotic resistance genes into plasmids and transposons. From Escherichia coli.
    373..429     +  CDS            GmR (fragment): gentamycin acetyltransferase; aacC1; confers resistance to gentamycin
    436..1224    +  CDS            aadA: S3AD_ECOLX - Experimental evidence at protein level: Swiss-Prot protein existence level 1. Mediates bacterial resistance to the antibiotics streptomycin and spectinomycin. From Escherichia coli.
   1398..1986    +  rep_origin     ori: high-copy-number ColE1/pMB1/pBR322/pUC origin of replication
   2169..2218    +  CDS            lacI (fragment): lac repressor; lacI; The lac repressor binds to the lac operator to inhibit transcription in E. coli. This inhibition can be relieved by adding lactose or isopropyl-β-D-thiogalactopyranoside (IPTG).
   2742..2903    +  CDS            MYBC1 (fragment): MYBC1_ARATH - Also known as MTF1
   3196..3217    +  CDS            9xHis (fragment): 9xHis affinity tag
