[The description below was written by a language model from this plasmid's Addgene catalogue record and pLannotate feature annotations shown in this document.]
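Description:
pSB55 - pL0_CrGLK (CDS) is a Level 0 part plasmid for the MoClo (Golden Gate modular cloning) system, built on the pICH41308 backbone, the standard acceptor for coding-sequence modules. It is catalogued as a plant expression vector, but as a Level 0 part it stores a single standardized component and is not an expression construct in its own right: the feature table shows no plant promoter, terminator or plant selectable marker. These would be supplied when the part is assembled with other modules into higher-level transcription units. The plasmid is about 3.6 kb and is propagated in E. coli through a high-copy ColE1/pUC-type origin. Selection is with spectinomycin, conferred by the aadA gene, which lies downstream of a bla-type promoter. The short integrase, gentamicin acetyltransferase and lacI fragments annotated nearby appear to be remnants of the backbone and resistance cassette rather than functional genes.

The insert is the 1368 bp coding sequence of CrGLK, the Golden2-like (GLK) transcription factor from Catharanthus roseus var. LBE. It carries one silent T>A substitution 474 bp from the start codon, which removes an internal BpiI or BsaI recognition site so that the sequence is "domesticated" for Type IIS assembly. The automated annotation does not label the gene itself. Its partial match to Arabidopsis MYBC1 falls within the insert region and probably reflects the conserved MYB-like DNA-binding domain typical of GLK proteins. The short "9xHis" hit is likewise probably a histidine-rich stretch of the coding sequence rather than an engineered tag, since the record lists no tag. The associated study examined the role of GLK in regulating terpenoid indole alkaloid biosynthesis in C. roseus, so this part is suited to building plant expression constructs for that kind of work.
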