Addgene plasmid #203903: pSB55 - pL0_CrGLK (CDS)
Purpose: MoClo compatible L0 plasmid containing the CrGLK coding sequence
Depositing lab: Carolyn Lee-Parsons. Depositing organization: Northeastern University. Publication: The role of the Golden2-like (GLK) transcription factor in regulating terpenoid indole alkaloid biosynthesis in Catharanthus roseus. Cole-Osborn LF, McCallan SA, Prifti O, Abu R, Sjoelund V, Lee-Parsons CWT. Plant Cell Rep. 2024 May 14;43(6):141. doi: 10.1007/s00299-024-03208-9. PubMed 38743349.
Backbone
  Vector backbone: pICH41308
  Backbone manufacturer: Weber et al., 2011 (DOI:10.1371/journal.pone.0016765)
  Vector type: Plant Expression
Growth in bacteria
  Bacterial resistance: Spectinomycin, 50 μg/mL
  Growth temperature: 37°C
  Growth strain: DH5alpha
  Copy number: High Copy
Gene/Insert
  Gene/Insert name: CrGLK
  Species: Synthetic; Catharanthus roseus var. LBE
  Insert size (bp): 1368
  Mutation: Silent mutation of BpiI or BsaI cut site for MoClo domestication: T>A 474 bp from start codon
  Cloning method: Restriction Enzyme; 5′ cloning site unknown (destroyed during cloning)
Terms and licenses: Academic/Nonprofit Terms; Industry Terms: Not Available to Industry
How to cite: pSB55 - pL0_CrGLK (CDS) was a gift from Carolyn Lee-Parsons (Addgene plasmid # 203903 ; http://n2t.net/addgene:203903 ; RRID:Addgene_203903)
