>Addgene plasmid #203903 | pSB55 - pL0_CrGLK (CDS) | depositor partial sequence | sequence record 395295 | CrGLK coding sequence
ATGCTTGCTGTGTCACCATTGAGGAGCAATAATAATGAGAGAAAAAAGGAGATATGTGAAATTAGTAGTA
GTACTAGTTTTCCAGTTGTTGATGATTTTCCTGATTTTGGGGGAGCAAATTTGCTTGATAGCATTGATTT
TGATGAACTTTTTGTTGGGATTAACGGTGAGGATGATGTTTTACCAGATTTGGAAATGGATCCTCATGAT
ATTCTTGCTGAATTCTCACTTACTGAATCATTATCACCATCTGTTTCTCTTGATCATCAACATCATGAAC
ATTCTCAAATTACCTCCTCAATTTCGGCGGCTGATTATGATAAACTAGTAGAATTAGAGGATAAGGCTAA
TTCATCATCCGCTTCAGACGACGTCGGTTCAGGCTCATCTACTTTAACTCAAGGAGAAGATGTTGTTAGC
AAATCAACGGTTTTAAATCCATCTTCTAAAGAAGGTGATAAAGGAAGGAAGTCATCTTCTACTCAATCAA
AGAATTCTTCTGGGAAGAAGAAAGTGAAGGTGGATTGGACACCAGAGCTGCACAGAAGATTTGTACAAGC
AGTGGAGCAGCTAGGTGTGGATAAGGCAGTCCCTTCAAGAATTCTTGAACTTATGGGAATTGATTGTCTT
ACTCGCCACAACATTGCTAGCCATCTTCAAAAATACAGATCCCACAGGAAACATTTGCTAGCAAGAGAAG
CTGAGGCAGCAAATTGGAGCCAGAGGCGGCAATTATACGGAGGCACTGCAGCAGCAGCAGGAGGAGGGAA
GAGAGATGTAAATCCATGGCTTGCTCCAACCATGGGATTTCCTCCTCCCATGGCACCGGCGGCCGTCCCT
CATTTTAGACCCTTACATGTATGGGGTCACCCATCTGTCGACCAATCTTTAATGCACGTTTGGCCTAAAC
ATTTAGCTCCTCCGCCCCGACCACCAACATGGCCACCAACTCCAACACCAACACCAACACCACCACCACC
ACCGCCAGATCCTAATTCCTTTTGGCATTCACCTCACCAACGTGTACCAAACCCTCTTACCCCAGGAACG
CCTTGCTTTCCGCCCCCTTTAACACCAGCGAGATTTCCAACACCGCCGGTCCCCGGAATACCACCACCTC
CAATGTACAAAGTAGACCCGGTCGCAGGCATGGGTGTGCCGGCACCTGCTACCGGACAAGCAGTACCCCA
TGCACCTCCTCTTGACTTTCACCCCTCGACGGAGAGCGTAGATGCAGCTATCGGAGATGTTTTATCGAAA
CCCTGGCTGCCACTTCCTCTTGGGCTGAAACCGCCGTCGATTGACAGTGTACTGGTGGAGCTACAGCGGC
AAGGAATACCGAAAATTCCACCAGTTTGTACGTAA
